Addgene plasmid #14877: pRSET B-BKAR
Depositing lab: Alexandra Newton. Depositing organization: University of California, San Diego (UCSD). Publication: Spatio-temporal dynamics of protein kinase B/Akt signaling revealed by a genetically encoded fluorescent reporter. Kunkel MT, Ni Q, Tsien RY, Zhang J, Newton AC. J Biol Chem. 2005 Feb 18. 280(7):5581-7. 10.1074/jbc.M411534200 PubMed 15583002.
Backbone
  Vector backbone: pRSET B
  Backbone manufacturer: Invitrogen
  Backbone size w/o insert (bp): 2900
  Vector type: Bacterial Expression
Growth in bacteria
  Bacterial resistance: Ampicillin, 100 μg/mL
  Growth temperature: 37°C
  Growth strain: DH5alpha
  Copy number: High Copy
Gene/Insert
  Gene/Insert name: B kinase activity reporter (alt name: CFP-FHA2-peptide-YFP)
  Tag / fusion protein: CFP (N terminal on insert); YFP (C terminal on insert)
  Cloning method: Restriction Enzyme; 5′ cloning site BamHI (destroyed during cloning); 3′ cloning site PvuII (destroyed during cloning)
  Sequencing primers: 5′ T7
Terms and licenses: Academic/Nonprofit Terms; Industry Terms: Not Available to Industry
Depositor comments: PKB substrate sequence: RKRDRLGTLGI.
How to cite: pRSET B-BKAR was a gift from Alexandra Newton (Addgene plasmid # 14877 ; http://n2t.net/addgene:14877 ; RRID:Addgene_14877)
