[The description below was written by a language model from this plasmid's Addgene catalogue record.]
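Description:
pRSET B-BKAR is a bacterial expression plasmid built on the commercial pRSET B backbone (about 2.9 kb without insert). It is maintained as a high-copy plasmid in E. coli under ampicillin selection. The record lists a T7 primer for sequencing from the 5′ end, which fits the T7 promoter-driven expression for which the pRSET series is known, although no feature table is provided and the promoter and any vector-encoded leader tags are not explicitly stated. The insert was placed between the BamHI and PvuII sites of the vector, and both sites were destroyed during cloning.

The payload is BKAR, the B kinase activity reporter, a genetically encoded fluorescent sensor for protein kinase B/Akt activity. It is a single polypeptide arranged as CFP, an FHA2 domain, a PKB substrate peptide and YFP, so the two fluorescent proteins flank the sensing module at the N and C termini. FHA2 is a phosphothreonine-binding domain. In this type of design, phosphorylation of the substrate peptide by the kinase lets it bind the FHA2 domain within the same molecule, and the resulting conformational change alters energy transfer (FRET) between CFP and YFP, giving a ratiometric optical readout of kinase activity.

The associated publication used the reporter to follow the spatial and temporal dynamics of Akt signalling. Because this version sits in a bacterial expression vector, it is best suited to producing recombinant reporter protein in E. coli, for example for in vitro characterisation, though the record does not state a specific intended application.
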