>Addgene plasmid #14877 | pRSET B-BKAR | addgene partial sequence | sequence record 21444 | 14877 with CKAR-F
NNNNNNNNNNNNNNNGCCGANNNNNGANTTGGTGAAAAAGTTAGGAGGATCCGGAGGTAGGAAGCGTGAC
AGACTTGGAACTCTAGGAATCGGTGGATCTGGTGGAGTGAGCAAGGGCGAGGAGCTGTTCACCGGGGTGG
TGCCCATCCTGGTCGAGCTGGACGGCGACGTAAACGGCCACAAGTTCAGCGTGTCCGGCGAGGGCGAGGG
CGATGCCACCTACGGCAAGCTGACCCTGAAGTTCATCTGCACCACCGGCAAGCTGCCCGTGCCCTGGCCC
ACCCTCGTGACCACCTTCGGCTACGGCCTGATGTGCTTCGCCCGCTACCCCGACCACATGAAGCAGCACG
ACTTCTTCAAGTCCGCCATGCCCGAAGGCTACGTCCAGGAGCGCACCATCTTCTTCAAGGACGACGGCAA
CTACAAGACCCGCGCCGAGGTGAAGTTCGAGGGCGACACCCTGGTGAACCGCATCGAGCTGAAGGGCATC
GACTTCAAGGAGGACGGCAACATCCTGGGGCACAAGCTGGAGTACAACTACAACAGCCACAACGTCTATA
TCATGGCCGACAAGCAGAAGAACGGCATCAAGGTGAACTTCAAGATCCGCCACAACATCGAGGACGGCAG
CGTGCAGCTCGCCGACCACTACCAGCAGAACACCCCCATCGGCGACGGCCCCGTGCTGCTGCCCGACAAC
CACTACC
